Addgene plasmid #186731: F40F8.11 RNAi
Purpose: Knockdown of F40F8.11 gene
Depositing lab: Seung-Jae Lee. Depositing organization: Korea Advanced Institute of Science and Technology.
Backbone
  Vector backbone: L4440
  Vector type: RNAi
Growth in bacteria
  Bacterial resistance: Ampicillin, 100 μg/mL
  Growth temperature: 37°C
  Growth strain: DH5alpha
  Copy number: Unknown
Gene/Insert
  Gene/Insert name: F40F8.11 targeting RNA
  gRNA/shRNA sequence: F40F8.11
  Species: C. elegans (nematode)
  Cloning method: Restriction Enzyme; 5′ cloning site unknown (unknown if destroyed); 3′ cloning site unknown (unknown if destroyed)
  Sequencing primers: 5′ n/a; 3′ n/a
Terms and licenses: Academic/Nonprofit Terms; Industry Terms: Not Available to Industry
How to cite: F40F8.11 RNAi was a gift from Seung-Jae Lee (Addgene plasmid # 186731 ; http://n2t.net/addgene:186731 ; RRID:Addgene_186731)
