[The description below was written by a language model from this plasmid's Addgene catalogue record and pLannotate feature annotations shown in this document.]
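Description:
F40F8.11 RNAi is a C. elegans RNA interference plasmid built on the L4440 backbone, the standard double-T7 vector used for producing double-stranded RNA. The sequenced construct is 3,839 nt and is maintained in E. coli through a high-copy ColE1/pUC-type origin, with selection by ampicillin via the β-lactamase gene and its native bla promoter. An f1 bacteriophage origin and a lacZα fragment are also present, remnants of the pBluescript-derived lineage of the backbone.

The functional core is a pair of T7 promoters that face each other on opposite strands, separated by roughly 1.2 kb. This interval contains fragments of the pBluescript multiple cloning site near one end and an unannotated stretch of about 1 kb, which is presumably where the F40F8.11-targeting sequence sits, although the feature table does not label it. The record says the insert was introduced by restriction cloning but does not give the sites used, the exact length of the fragment, or which part of the gene it covers. Because T7 RNA polymerase can initiate from both promoters, the insert is transcribed in both sense and antisense directions, and the complementary transcripts anneal to form dsRNA.

The stated purpose is knockdown of the F40F8.11 gene in the nematode. Constructs of this type are generally used either for RNAi by feeding, in which worms eat bacteria that express T7 polymerase and accumulate the dsRNA, or as templates for in vitro dsRNA synthesis. The record does not specify which delivery route was intended.
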