Features (pLannotate 1.2.2; 9 found; start..end, strand, type, name):
    368..1228    -  CDS            AmpR: β-lactamase; bla; confers resistance to ampicillin, carbenicillin, and related antibiotics
   1229..1333    -  promoter       AmpR promoter: bla
   1386..1814    -  rep_origin     f1 ori (sequence partly withheld): f1 bacteriophage origin of replication; arrow indicates direction of (+) strand synthesis
   1819..1974    -  CDS            lacZα (fragment): LacZα fragment of β-galactosidase; lacZ fragment
   1982..2000    +  promoter       T7 promoter: promoter for bacteriophage T7 RNA polymerase
   3095..3131    -  misc_feature   MCS (fragment): pBluescript multiple cloning site
   3155..3201    -  misc_feature   MCS (fragment): pBluescript multiple cloning site
   3235..3253    -  promoter       T7 promoter: promoter for bacteriophage T7 RNA polymerase
   3448..197     -  rep_origin     ori (across the origin): high-copy-number ColE1/pMB1/pBR322/pUC origin of replication
>Addgene plasmid #186731 | F40F8.11 RNAi | addgene full sequence | sequence record 371285 | Addgene NGS Result
GTGCTACAGAGTTCTTGAAGTGGTGGCCTAACTACGGCTACACTAGAAGAACAGTATTTGGTATCTGCGC
TCTGCTGAAGCCAGTTACCTTCGGAAAAAGAGTTGGTAGCTCTTGATCCGGCAAACAAACCACCGCTGGT
AGCGGTGGTTTTTTTGTTTGCAAGCAGCAGATTACGCGCAGAAAAAAAGGATCTCAAGAAGATCCTTTGA
TCTTTTCTACGGGGTCTGACGCTCAGTGGAACGAAAACTCACGTTAAGGGATTTTGGTCATGAGATTATC
AAAAAGGATCTTCACCTAGATCCTTTTAAATTAAAAATGAAGTTTTAAATCAATCTAAAGTATATATGAG
TAAACTTGGTCTGACAGTTACCAATGCTTAATCAGTGAGGCACCTATCTCAGCGATCTGTCTATTTCGTT
CATCCATAGTTGCCTGACTCCCCGTCGTGTAGATAACTACGATACGGGAGGGCTTACCATCTGGCCCCAG
TGCTGCAATGATACCGCGAGACCCACGCTCACCGGCTCCAGATTTATCAGCAATAAACCAGCCAGCCGGA
AGGGCCGAGCGCAGAAGTGGTCCTGCAACTTTATCCGCCTCCATCCAGTCTATTAATTGTTGCCGGGAAG
CTAGAGTAAGTAGTTCGCCAGTTAATAGTTTGCGCAACGTTGTTGCCATTGCTACAGGCATCGTGGTGTC
ACGCTCGTCGTTTGGTATGGCTTCATTCAGCTCCGGTTCCCAACGATCAAGGCGAGTTACATGATCCCCC
ATGTTGTGCAAAAAAGCGGTTAGCTCCTTCGGTCCTCCGATCGTTGTCAGAAGTAAGTTGGCCGCAGTGT
TATCACTCATGGTTATGGCAGCACTGCATAATTCTCTTACTGTCATGCCATCCGTAAGATGCTTTTCTGT
GACTGGTGAGTACTCAACCAAGTCATTCTGAGAATAGTGTATGCGGCGACCGAGTTGCTCTTGCCCGGCG
TCAATACGGGATAATACCGCGCCACATAGCAGAACTTTAAAAGTGCTCATCATTGGAAAACGTTCTTCGG
GGCGAAAACTCTCAAGGATCTTACCGCTGTTGAGATCCAGTTCGATGTAACCCACTCGTGCACCCAACTG
ATCTTCAGCATCTTTTACTTTCACCAGCGTTTCTGGGTGAGCAAAAACAGGAAGGCAAAATGCCGCAAAA
AAGGGAATAAGGGCGACACGGAAATGTTGAATACTCATACTCTTCCTTTTTCAATATTATTGAAGCATTT
ATCAGGGTTATTGTCTCATGAGCGGATACATATTTGAATGTATTTAGAAAAATAAACAAATAGGGGTTCC
GCGCACATTTCCCCGAAAAGTGCCACCTAAATTGTAAGCGTTAATATTTTGTTAAAATTCGCGTTAAATT
TTTGTTAAATCAGCTCATTTTTTAACCAATAGGCCGAAATCGGCAAAATCCCTTATAAATCAAAAGAATA
GACCGAGATAGGGT
[37 nt withheld, positions 1485-1521]
AAAGAACGTGGACTCCAACGTCAAAGG
[49 nt withheld, positions 1549-1597]
T
[91 nt withheld, positions 1599-1689]
G
[124 nt withheld, positions 1691-1814]
CCCATTCGCCATTCAGGCTGCGCAACTGTTGGGAAGGGCGATCGGTGCGGGCCTCTTCGCTATTACGCCA
GCTGGCGAAAGGGGGATGTGCTGCAAGGCGATTAAGTTGGGTAACGCCAGGGTTTTCCCAGTCACGACGT
TGTAAAACGACGGCCAGTGAGCGCGCGTAATACGACTCACTATAGGGCGAATTGGGTACTCAGAAAGTGC
CGATGCTCTTCGTGTCGGAGATGAATCCAAATTTCTGAAAATAATAATTATTAATGAGCCATTAAAATAA
TTGCCTAACCGATGACGTGTCCATAGGCTCTGCTGGGGCGTTGTTGACTCTGAGAGCATTGAAAATCCTG
GACATATCGACAACCTGGATTTCTCCCGAGCTGATCTTCTGTCGTAACTGCATAAGAATCACTCCGAGAA
CGTTGCGTCCTTGTGCAAAAACTGGGCAGTGTTGAACTGTTGTCTTGTTAAGTGGGAAAGTAGCAGGAAT
TTTCAAATGTTTCACACCAGCTTTCGATAAATCATCCAACCATTTTTTAATCGCCGGGATCGTACATCCT
GTTCCGTATATACTGTCACGAGCGAACGCATGGACCAGAATGTTATCTCCGCTTTCTTTGAGAGCTTCGC
GCAAATGAGCAGACTGGGTGACTTTCGCATGAAGAGCTTTTTGGATCGTCTCGAGACCTTTGCTGTTCCT
CCATTCATCCACCTTCTCCTTGCTGATATTCGCTGCTTTGATTATATCCTTAGCTAGTGCGCTGTGCGAC
TTTTTCTCCGCATCTTCGATAGTTTCAACGATAGGTTTTCCGTTCTCATCACGAACACCTCTGTTCAATT
TGTCGCTTGATACTCCAGTCAAATCAGTGACTTTGCAAATTTGGTAGTAGTGGTCGCAGCTTCCATAGAT
CTTATTGTCGATGAGAACTGGGAACTGAAACAAAAAATTTAAAAGTAATTAATTAATCTTTTAAAAAATG
TGTCCCTACATTGTGTTTAGTGGTGAAAACACTGTCGAATCCGTGGAAAGCTGTGATATTCTCGGAAGAA
ACATTCAGAGTGATGGCAGGAGAATCATCAGGAAGATGAACATATGGAATATCATCCTTATTGTTTGATG
GTTTCGGAGCGCCATTGAATCGTCCTCCTCGATTGAAACCTCCACGACCTCTTCCTCCGCTTCCTCTCCC
GCGACCACGTCCACCTCCTCCTCCACGAGCAGTTTGATTTTGAAGTCCGTTGGTCTCCCAACTGTTACCT
TCCAATCGGTGGTTTGGCATAGCTTGATATCGAATTCCTGCAGCCCGGGGGATCCACGCGTCACGTGGCT
AGCCATGGAACCGGTGGATCCACTAGTTCTAGAGCGGCCGCCACCGCGGTGGAGCTCGAATTCATCGATG
ATATCAGATCTGCCGGTCTCCCTATAGTGAGTCGTATTAATTTCGATAAGCCAGGTTGCTTCCTCGCTCA
CTGACTCGCTGCGCTCGGTCGTTCGGCTGCGGCGAGCGGTATCAGCTCACTCAAAGGCGGTAATACGGTT
ATCCACAGAATCAGGGGATAACGCAGGAAAGAACATGTGAGCAAAAGGCCAGCAAAAGGCCAGGAACCGT
AAAAAGGCCGCGTTGCTGGCGTTTTTCCATAGGCTCCGCCCCCCTGACGAGCATCACAAAAATCGACGCT
CAAGTCAGAGGTGGCGAAACCCGACAGGACTATAAAGATACCAGGCGTTTCCCCCTGGAAGCTCCCTCGT
GCGCTCTCCTGTTCCGACCCTGCCGCTTACCGGATACCTGTCCGCCTTTCTCCCTTCGGGAAGCGTGGCG
CTTTCTCATAGCTCACGCTGTAGGTATCTCAGTTCGGTGTAGGTCGTTCGCTCCAAGCTGGGCTGTGTGC
ACGAACCCCCCGTTCAGCCCGACCGCTGCGCCTTATCCGGTAACTATCGTCTTGAGTCCAACCCGGTAAG
ACACGACTTATCGCCACTGGCAGCAGCCACTGGTAACAGGATTAGCAGAGCGAGGTATGTAGGCG
